>Addgene plasmid #84415 | TOPO-BC21 | addgene full sequence | sequence record 163351 | Addgene assembled sequence
AGCGCCCAATACGCAAACCGCCTCTCCCCGCGCGTTGGCCGATTCATTAATGCAGCTGGCACGACAGGTT
TCCCGACTGGAAAGCGGGCAGTGAGCGCAACGCAATTAATGTGAGTTAGCTCACTCATTAGGCACCCCAG
GCTTTACACTTTATGCTTCCGGCTCGTATGTTGTGTGGAATTGTGAGCGGATAACAATTTCACACAGGAA
ACAGCTATGACCATGATTACGCCAAGCTATTTAGGTGACACTATAGAATACTCAAGCTATGCATCAAGCT
TGGTACCGAGCTCGGATCCACTAGTAACGGCCGCCAGTGTGCTGGAATTCGCCCTTGTAAGCAGTGGGTT
CTCTAGCAGGTTAGATCGGAAGAGCGGTTCAGCAGGAATGCCGAGACCGATCTCGTATGCCGTCTTCTGC
TTAAGGGCGAATTCTGCAGATATCCATCACACTGGCGGCCGCTCGAGCATGCATCTAGAGGGCCCAATTC
GCCCTATAGTGAGTCGTATTACAATTCACTGGCCGTCGTTTTACAACGTCGTGACTGGGAAAACCCTGGC
GTTACCCAACTTAATCGCCTTGCAGCACATCCCCCTTTCGCCAGCTGGCGTAATAGCGAAGAGGCCCGCA
CCGATCGCCCTTCCCAACAGTTGCGCAGCCTGAATGGCGAATGG
[124 nt withheld, positions 675-798]
C
[91 nt withheld, positions 800-890]
A
[49 nt withheld, positions 892-940]
CCTTTGACGTTGGAGTCCACGTTCTTT
[37 nt withheld, positions 968-1004]
ACCCTATCTCGGTCTATTCTTTTGATTTATAAGGGATTTTGCCGATTTCGGCCTATTGGTTAAAAAATGA
GCTGATTTAACAAAAATTTAACGCGAATTTTAACAAAATTCAGGGCGCAAGGGCTGCTAAAGGAAGCGGA
ACACGTAGAAAGCCAGTCCGCAGAAACGGTGCTGACCCCGGATGAATGTCAGCTACTGGGCTATCTGGAC
AAGGGAAAACGCAAGCGCAAAGAGAAAGCAGGTAGCTTGCAGTGGGCTTACATGGCGATAGCTAGACTGG
GCGGTTTTATGGACAGCAAGCGAACCGGAATTGCCAGCTGGGGCGCCCTCTGGTAAGGTTGGGAAGCCCT
GCAAAGTAAACTGGATGGCTTTCTTGCCGCCAAGGATCTGATGGCGCAGGGGATCAAGATCTGATCAAGA
GACAGGATGAGGATCGTTTCGCATGATTGAACAAGATGGATTGCACGCAGGTTCTCCGGCCGCTTGGGTG
GAGAGGCTATTCGGCTATGACTGGGCACAACAGACAATCGGCTGCTCTGATGCCGCCGTGTTCCGGCTGT
CAGCGCAGGGGCGCCCGGTTCTTTTTGTCAAGACCGACCTGTCCGGTGCCCTGAATGAACTGCAGGACGA
GGCAGCGCGGCTATCGTGGCTGGCCACGACGGGCGTTCCTTGCGCAGCTGTGCTCGACGTTGTCACTGAA
GCGGGAAGGGACTGGCTGCTATTGGGCGAAGTGCCGGGGCAGGATCTCCTGTCATCCCACCTTGCTCCTG
CCGAGAAAGTATCCATCATGGCTGATGCAATGCGGCGGCTGCATACGCTTGATCCGGCTACCTGCCCATT
CGACCACCAAGCGAAACATCGCATCGAGCGAGCACGTACTCGGATGGAAGCCGGTCTTGTCGATCAGGAT
GATCTGGACGAAGAGCATCAGGGGCTCGCGCCAGCCGAACTGTTCGCCAGGCTCAAGGCGCGCATGCCCG
ACGGCGAGGATCTCGTCGTGACCCATGGCGATGCCTGCTTGCCGAATATCATGGTGGAAAATGGCCGCTT
TTCTGGATTCATCGACTGTGGCCGGCTGGGTGTGGCGGACCGCTATCAGGACATAGCGTTGGCTACCCGT
GATATTGCTGAAGAGCTTGGCGGCGAATGGGCTGACCGCTTCCTCGTGCTTTACGGTATCGCCGCTCCCG
ATTCGCAGCGCATCGCCTTCTATCGCCTTCTTGACGAGTTCTTCTGAATTGAAAAAGGAAGAGTATGAGT
ATTCAACATTTCCGTGTCGCCCTTATTCCCTTTTTTGCGGCATTTTGCCTTCCTGTTTTTGCTCACCCAG
AAACGCTGGTGAAAGTAAAAGATGCTGAAGATCAGTTGGGTGCACGAGTGGGTTACATCGAACTGGATCT
CAACAGCGGTAAGATCCTTGAGAGTTTTCGCCCCGAAGAACGTTTTCCAATGATGAGCACTTTTAAAGTT
CTGCTATGTGGCGCGGTATTATCCCGTATTGACGCCGGGCAAGAGCAACTCGGTCGCCGCATACACTATT
CTCAGAATGACTTGGTTGAGTACTCACCAGTCACAGAAAAGCATCTTACGGATGGCATGACAGTAAGAGA
ATTATGCAGTGCTGCCATAACCATGAGTGATAACACTGCGGCCAACTTACTTCTGACAACGATCGGAGGA
CCGAAGGAGCTAACCGCTTTTTTGCACAACATGGGGGATCATGTAACTCGCCTTGATCGTTGGGAACCGG
AGCTGAATGAAGCCATACCAAACGACGAGCGTGACACCACGATGCCTGTAGCAATGGCAACAACGTTGCG
CAAACTATTAACTGGCGAACTACTTACTCTAGCTTCCCGGCAACAATTAATAGACTGGATGGAGGCGGAT
AAAGTTGCAGGACCACTTCTGCGCTCGGCCCTTCCGGCTGGCTGGTTTATTGCTGATAAATCTGGAGCCG
GTGAGCGTGGGTCTCGCGGTATCATTGCAGCACTGGGGCCAGATGGTAAGCCCTCCCGTATCGTAGTTAT
CTACACGACGGGGAGTCAGGCAACTATGGATGAACGAAATAGACAGATCGCTGAGATAGGTGCCTCACTG
ATTAAGCATTGGTAACTGTCAGACCAAGTTTACTCATATATACTTTAGATTGATTTAAAACTTCATTTTT
AATTTAAAAGGATCTAGGTGAAGATCCTTTTTGATAATCTCATGACCAAAATCCCTTAACGTGAGTTTTC
GTTCCACTGAGCGTCAGACCCCGTAGAAAAGATCAAAGGATCTTCTTGAGATCCTTTTTTTCTGCGCGTA
ATCTGCTGCTTGCAAACAAAAAAACCACCGCTACCAGCGGTGGTTTGTTTGCCGGATCAAGAGCTACCAA
CTCTTTTTCCGAAGGTAACTGGCTTCAGCAGAGCGCAGATACCAAATACTGTTCTTCTAGTGTAGCCGTA
GTTAGGCCACCACTTCAAGAACTCTGTAGCACCGCCTACATACCTCGCTCTGCTAATCCTGTTACCAGTG
GCTGCTGCCAGTGGCGATAAGTCGTGTCTTACCGGGTTGGACTCAAGACGATAGTTACCGGATAAGGCGC
AGCGGTCGGGCTGAACGGGGGGTTCGTGCACACAGCCCAGCTTGGAGCGAACGACCTACACCGAACTGAG
ATACCTACAGCGTGAGCTATGAGAAAGCGCCACGCTTCCCGAAGGGAGAAAGGCGGACAGGTATCCGGTA
AGCGGCAGGGTCGGAACAGGAGAGCGCACGAGGGAGCTTCCAGGGGGAAACGCCTGGTATCTTTATAGTC
CTGTCGGGTTTCGCCACCTCTGACTTGAGCGTCGATTTTTGTGATGCTCGTCAGGGGGGCGGAGCCTATG
GAAAAACGCCAGCAACGCGGCCTTTTTACGGTTCCTGGCCTTTTGCTGGCCTTTTGCTCACATGTTCTTT
CCTGCGTTATCCCCTGATTCTGTGGATAACCGTATTACCGCCTTTGAGTGAGCTGATACCGCTCGCCGCA
GCCGAACGACCGAGCGCAGCGAGTCAGTGAGCGAGGAAGCGGAAG
Features (pLannotate 1.2.2; 13 found; start..end, strand, type, name):
      2..94      +  CDS            lacI (fragment): lac repressor; lacI; The lac repressor binds to the lac operator to inhibit transcription in E. coli. This inhibition can be relieved by adding lactose or isopropyl-β-D-thiogalactopyranoside (IPTG).
    107..128     +  protein_bind   CAP binding site: CAP binding activates transcription in the presence of cAMP. E. coli catabolite activator protein
    143..173     +  promoter       lac promoter: promoter for the E. coli lac operon
    181..197     +  protein_bind   lac operator: The lac repressor binds to the lac operator to inhibit transcription in E. coli. This inhibition can be relieved by adding lactose or isopropyl-β-D-thiogalactopyranoside (IPTG). lac repressor encoded by lacI
    239..257     +  promoter       SP6 promoter: promoter for bacteriophage SP6 RNA polymerase
    493..511     -  promoter       T7 promoter: promoter for bacteriophage T7 RNA polymerase
    514..671     +  CDS            lacZα (fragment): LacZα fragment of β-galactosidase; lacZ fragment
    675..1103    +  rep_origin     f1 ori (sequence partly withheld): f1 bacteriophage origin of replication; arrow indicates direction of (+) strand synthesis
   1116..1415    +  CDS            tnpA (fragment): TN5P_ECOLX - Also known as tnp. Experimental evidence at protein level: Swiss-Prot protein existence level 1. Mediates transposition of transposon Tn5 by a 'cut and paste' mechanism. First, the monomeric transposase binds the 19 bp inverted DNA repeats flanking the transposon. Then, dimerization of the DNA- bound transposase creates a synaptic DNA complex. After nicking of the first DNA strand, excision of the transposon proceeds through a series of intermediates. The transposase then mediates the insertion of the transposon at a new site by strand transfer. The activity of the wild- type tran
   1447..2238    +  CDS            neo: KKA2_KLEPN - Also known as kan, nptII. Experimental evidence at protein level: Swiss-Prot protein existence level 1. Resistance to kanamycin, neomycin, paromomycin, ribostamycin, butirosin and gentamicin B. From Klebsiella pneumoniae.
   2242..2258    +  promoter       AmpR promoter (fragment): bla
   2259..3119    +  CDS            AmpR: β-lactamase; bla; confers resistance to ampicillin, carbenicillin, and related antibiotics
   3290..3878    +  rep_origin     ori: high-copy-number ColE1/pMB1/pBR322/pUC origin of replication
