[The description below was written by a language model from this plasmid's Addgene catalogue record and pLannotate feature annotations shown in this document.]
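Description:
TOPO-BC21 is a small bacterial cloning plasmid (about 4.1 kb in the assembled sequence) built on the commercial pCRII-TOPO backbone and catalogued as a barcoding plasmid. It serves as a storage and template vector rather than an expression construct. It replicates in E. coli from a high-copy ColE1/pUC-type origin and is selected with ampicillin through the β-lactamase (AmpR) gene. The annotated sequence also contains a complete neo/nptII kanamycin-resistance coding sequence, preceded by a fragment of Tn5 transposase sequence that is a remnant of the marker's origin. An f1 origin is present as well, which would permit single-stranded DNA production with helper phage.

The insert, BC21, is an 86 bp synthetic sequence introduced by TOPO cloning into the site that lies within the lacZα region. No feature is annotated for the insert itself, but the gap between the SP6 promoter and the oppositely oriented T7 promoter corresponds to the cloning region. Upstream of this region sit the usual lac control elements (a lacI fragment, CAP binding site, lac promoter and lac operator), and a lacZα fragment follows it, reflecting the backbone's blue/white screening design. The flanking SP6 and T7 promoters are standard backbone elements and here act mainly as sequencing primer sites for verifying the insert.

According to the record, the plasmid encodes Illumina barcodes for allele frequency sequencing and is one member of the FREQ-Seq-Squared kit, a method for high-throughput combinatorial quantification of allele frequencies. The record does not describe the internal layout of the barcode element or how it is incorporated into sequencing libraries.
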