Addgene plasmid #84415: TOPO-BC21
Purpose: Encodes illumina barcodes for allele frequency sequencing (FREQ-Seq-Squared)
Depositing lab: J.J. Emerson. Depositing organization: University of California, Irvine. Publication: FREQ-Seq2: a method for precise high-throughput combinatorial quantification of allele frequencies. Zhao R, Lukacsovich T, Gaut R, Emerson JJ. G3 (Bethesda). 2023 Sep 30;13(10):jkad162. doi: 10.1093/g3journal/jkad162. PubMed 37494033.
Backbone
  Vector backbone: pCRII-TOPO
  Backbone manufacturer: Thermo Fisher Scientific
  Vector type: Barcoding plasmids
Growth in bacteria
  Bacterial resistance: Ampicillin, 100 μg/mL
  Growth temperature: 37°C
  Growth strain: DH5alpha
  Copy number: High Copy
Gene/Insert
  Gene/Insert name: BC21
  Species: Synthetic
  Insert size (bp): 86
  Promoter: SP6/T7
  Cloning method: TOPO Cloning
  Sequencing primers: 5′ T7; 3′ SP6
Terms and licenses: Academic/Nonprofit Terms; Industry Terms: Not Available to Industry
Depositor comments: This plasmid is part of the FREQ-Seq-Squared kit. See Addgene's kit collection page for more details: https://www.addgene.org/kits/
How to cite: TOPO-BC21 was a gift from J.J. Emerson (Addgene plasmid # 84415 ; http://n2t.net/addgene:84415 ; RRID:Addgene_84415)
