>Addgene plasmid #84415 | TOPO-BC21 | depositor partial sequence | sequence record 161021 | Primer and barcode sequence
GTAAGCAGTGGGTTCTCTAGCAGGTTAGATCGGAAGAGCGGTTC
