>Addgene plasmid #84415 | TOPO-BC21 | addgene partial sequence | sequence record 163350 | F1ori-R 5'-AGGGAAGAAAGCGAAAGGAG-3'
[66 nt withheld, positions 1-66]
CCATTCGCCATTCAGGCTGCGCAACTGTTGGGAAGGGCGATCGGTGCGGGCCTCTTCGCTATTACGCCAG
CTGGCGAAAGGGGGATGTGCTGCAAGGCGATTAAGTTGGGTAACGCCAGGGTTTTCCCAGTCACGACGTT
GTAAAACGACGGCCAGTGAATTGTAATACGACTCACTATAGGGCGAATTGGGCCCTCTAGATGCATGCTC
GAGCGGCCGCCAGTGTGATGGATATCTGCAGAATTCGCCCTTAAGCAGAAGACGGCATACGAGATCGGTC
TCGGCATTCCTGCTGAACCGCTCTTCCGATCTAACCTGCTAGAGAACCCACTGCTTACAAGGGCGAATTC
CAGCACACTGGCGGCCGTTACTAGTGGATCCGAGCTCGGTACCAAGCTTGATGCATAGCTTGAGTATTCT
ATAGTGTCACCTAAATAGCTTGGCGTAATCATGGTCATAGCTGTTTCCTGTGTGAAATTGTTATCCGCTC
ACAATTCCACACAACATACGAGCCGGAAGCATAAAGTGTAAAGCCTGGGGTGCCTAATGAGTGAGCTAAC
TCACATTAATTGCGTTGCGCTCACTGCCCGCTTTCCAGTCGGGAAACCTGTCGTGCCAGCTGCATTAATG
AATCGGCCAACGCGCGGGGAGAGGCGGTTTGCGTATTGGGCGCTCTTCCGCTTCCTCGCTCACTGACTCG
CTGCGCTCGGTCGTTCGGCTGCGGCGAGCGGTATCAGCTCACTCAA
